Addgene plasmid #120621: Smp_166300-Cd4-bio-His
Purpose: Expression of recombinant S. mansoni protein
Depositing lab: Gavin Wright. Depositing organization: Wellcome Sanger Institute. Publication: A library of cell-surface and secreted proteins from Schistosoma mansoni identifies early serological markers of infection. Cécile Crosnier, Anna V. Protasio, Gabriel Rinaldi, Shona Wilson, Matthew Berriman, Gavin J. Wright. bioRXiv 10.1101/593616.
Backbone
  Vector backbone: pTT3
  Backbone manufacturer: Yves Durocher, NRC
  Backbone size w/o insert (bp): 6686
  Vector type: Mammalian Expression
Growth in bacteria
  Bacterial resistance: Ampicillin, 100 μg/mL
  Growth temperature: 37°C
  Growth strain: DH5alpha
  Copy number: High Copy
Gene/Insert
  Gene/Insert name: Smp_166300
  Species: Schistosoma mansoni
  Insert size (bp): 991
  Entrez Gene: Smp_166300 (a.k.a. Smp_166300)
  Promoter: CMV
  Tag / fusion protein: ratCd4(d3+4)-bio-6His (C terminal on backbone)
  Cloning method: Restriction Enzyme; 5′ cloning site NotI (not destroyed); 3′ cloning site AscI (not destroyed)
Terms and licenses: Academic/Nonprofit Terms; Industry Terms: Not Available to Industry
How to cite: Smp_166300-Cd4-bio-His was a gift from Gavin Wright (Addgene plasmid # 120621 ; http://n2t.net/addgene:120621 ; RRID:Addgene_120621)
