[The description below was written by a language model from this plasmid's Addgene catalogue record and pLannotate feature annotations shown in this document.]
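Description:
Smp_166300-Cd4-bio-His is a mammalian expression plasmid built on the pTT3 backbone for producing a recombinant, soluble form of the Schistosoma mansoni protein Smp_166300. It is maintained in E. coli through a high-copy ColE1/pUC-type origin and selected with ampicillin via the β-lactamase gene. The backbone also carries a fragment of the Epstein-Barr virus oriP element, which supports episomal retention of the plasmid in mammalian cells that supply EBNA1, a feature generally exploited for high-yield transient expression. Short remnants of lac regulatory sequences, a tet promoter and other bacterial elements appear in the annotation as backbone leftovers without an evident role in expression.

The expression cassette is driven by the human CMV immediate early enhancer and promoter, followed by adenovirus-derived leader and splice sequences and a chimeric intron fragment, which typically improve transcript processing and translation. The annotated hit to adenoviral terminal protein on the opposite strand most likely reflects this adenoviral leader region rather than a real coding unit. A mouse immunoglobulin heavy chain signal sequence fragment lies at the start of the open reading frame and would direct the product into the secretory pathway. The roughly 1 kb Smp_166300 insert, cloned between retained NotI and AscI sites, is itself unannotated but fits the gap before the rat Cd4 segment. It is fused at its C terminus to rat Cd4 domains 3 and 4, a "bio" tag (presumably a biotinylation sequence) and a six-histidine tag, useful for detection, capture and purification. A rabbit β-globin polyadenylation signal ends the transcript. The plasmid belongs to a library of S. mansoni cell-surface and secreted proteins used to find early serological markers of infection.
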