Features (pLannotate 1.2.2; 18 found; start..end, strand, type, name):
      1..380     +  enhancer       CMV enhancer: human cytomegalovirus immediate early enhancer
    382..581     +  promoter       CMV promoter: human cytomegalovirus (CMV) immediate early promoter
    649..687     +  misc_feature   Ad SA (fragment): adenovirus major late transcript splice acceptor (Friedrich and Soriano, 1991)
    720..929     -  CDS            PTP (fragment): TERM_ADE02 - Experimental evidence at protein level: Swiss-Prot protein existence level 1. Protein covalently bound to the viral DNA that acts as a primer for viral genomic replication by DNA strand displacement. Assembles on the viral origin of replication in an initiation complex with viral polymerase, DBP, host NFIA and host POU2F1/OCT1. During initiation, the polymerase covalently couples the first dCTP with Ser- 580 of pTP. The terminal protein stimulates the template activity over 20 fold compared to protein-free templates. Neo-synthesized viral genomes are linked to two preterminal prot
    960..1049    +  intron         chimeric intron (fragment): chimera between introns from adenovirus and immunoglobulin heavy chain genes
   1068..1114    +  CDS            IgH signal sequence (fragment): signal sequence from the mouse immunoglobulin heavy chain variable region
   2181..2744    +  CDS            Cd4 (fragment): CD4_RAT - Experimental evidence at protein level: Swiss-Prot protein existence level 1. Integral membrane glycoprotein that plays an essential role in the immune response and serves multiple functions in responses against both external and internal offenses. In T-cells, functions primarily as a coreceptor for MHC class II molecule:peptide complex. The antigens presented by class II peptides are derived from extracellular proteins while class I peptides are derived from cytosolic proteins. Interacts simultaneously with the T-cell receptor (TCR) and the MHC class II presented by antigen presenti
   2904..2959    +  polyA_signal   β-globin poly(A) signal: rabbit β-globin polyadenylation signal (Gil and Proudfoot, 1987)
   3473..5154    -  rep_origin     oriP (fragment): Epstein-Barr virus oriP replication origin (Yates et al., 2000)
   5281..5385    +  promoter       AmpR promoter: bla
   5386..6246    +  CDS            AmpR: β-lactamase; bla; confers resistance to ampicillin, carbenicillin, and related antibiotics
   6417..7005    +  rep_origin     ori: high-copy-number ColE1/pMB1/pBR322/pUC origin of replication
   7188..7280    +  CDS            lacI (fragment): lac repressor; lacI; The lac repressor binds to the lac operator to inhibit transcription in E. coli. This inhibition can be relieved by adding lactose or isopropyl-β-D-thiogalactopyranoside (IPTG).
   7293..7314    +  protein_bind   CAP binding site: CAP binding activates transcription in the presence of cAMP. E. coli catabolite activator protein
   7329..7359    +  promoter       lac promoter: promoter for the E. coli lac operon
   7367..7383    +  protein_bind   lac operator: The lac repressor binds to the lac operator to inhibit transcription in E. coli. This inhibition can be relieved by adding lactose or isopropyl-β-D-thiogalactopyranoside (IPTG). lac repressor encoded by lacI
   7453..7469    +  promoter       tet promoter (fragment): E. coli promoter for tetracycline efflux protein gene
   7479..7504    -  CDS            bla(M) (fragment): β-lactamase lacking the signal sequence; bla(M); allows cytosolic expression of β-lactamase
>Addgene plasmid #120621 | Smp_166300-Cd4-bio-His | addgene full sequence | sequence record 234075 | Addgene NGS Result
GACATTGATTATTGACTAGTTATTAATAGTAATCAATTACGGGGTCATTAGTTCATAGCCCATATATGGA
GTTCCGCGTTACATAACTTACGGTAAATGGCCCGCCTGGCTGACCGCCCAACGACCCCCGCCCATTGACG
TCAATAATGACGTATGTTCCCATAGTAACGCCAATAGGGACTTTCCATTGACGTCAATGGGTGGAGTATT
TACGGTAAACTGCCCACTTGGCAGTACATCAAGTGTATCATATGCCAAGTCCGCCCCCTATTGACGTCAA
TGACGGTAAATGGCCCGCCTGGCATTATGCCCAGTACATGACCTTACGGGACTTTCCTACTTGGCAGTAC
ATCTACGTATTAGTCATCGCTATTACCATGGTGATGCGGTTTTGGCAGTACACCAATGGGCGTGGATAGC
GGTTTGACTCACGGGGATTTCCAAGTCTCCACCCCATTGACGTCAATGGGAGTTTGTTTTGGCACCAAAA
TCAACGGGACTTTCCAAAATGTCGTAATAACCCCGCCCCGTTGACGCAAATGGGCGGTAGGCGTGTACGG
TGGGAGGTCTATATAAGCAGAGCTCGTTTAGTGAACCGTCAGATCCTCACTCTCTTCCGCATCGCTGTCT
GCGAGGGCCAGCTGTTGGGCTCGCGGTTGAGGACAAACTCTTCGCGGTCTTTCCAGTACTCTTGGATCGG
AAACCCGTCGGCCTCCGAACGGTACTCCGCCACCGAGGGACCTGAGCGAGTCCGCATCGACCGGATCGGA
AAACCTCTCGAGAAAGGCGTCTAACCAGTCACAGTCGCAAGGTAGGCTGAGCACCGTGGCGGGCGGCAGC
GGGTGGCGGTCGGGGTTGTTTCTGGCGGAGGTGCTGCTGATGATGTAATTAAAGTAGGCGGTCTTGAGAC
GGCGGATGGTCGAGGTGAGGTGTGGCAGGCTTGAGATCCAGCTGTTGGGGTGAGTACTCCCTCTCAAAAG
CGGGCATTACTTCTGCGCTAAGATTGTCAGTTTCCAAAAACGAGGAGGATTTGATATTCACCTGGCCCGA
TCTGGCCATACACTTGAGTGACAATGACATCCACTTTGCCTTTCTCTCCACAGGTGTCCACTCCCAGGTC
CAAGTTTGCCACCATGGAGTTTCAGACCCAGGTACTCATGTCCCTGCTGCTCTGCATGTCTGGTGCGGCC
GCCAACCACGAGAAGTGCTTTTGCTACCTGAACAGCACCACCAACCTGCCCTACCACACCACCAACAACA
CCAACGTGAAGCAGCTGATCCACTGCAGCCTGACCCAGCTGAGCTACAACCACAGCGAGGAACTGAGCTG
CCAGCGGGTGGACAAGTTCATCTGCATCGGCCCCTACCTGAGCAACGACAGCCACATCAACCTGAGCATC
AACCCCTGGGCCTTCAGCAACCTGTTCGTGTCCAACAGCGTGAACACCCTGCAGCTGGACTTCAACATCA
ACACCCACCAGCTGAACGCCCTGACCCTGGCCGGCATGGACGGCCTGCTGAACCTGCTGGCCAGAACCAG
CCTGCTGAGCTGGGACAGCTGCAGCTTCATCGGCCTGCCCAACCTGCACGAGATCACCCTGAACTGCAAG
GCCGTGTTCCCCGAGTTCCTGACCTTCGGCTCCTTCATCACCCTGATCAGATTCGTGGACTGCGAGGGCG
TGCCCCTGCAGTTCTACTGCATCCAGTGTATCCAGAACCCCAACGTGTACGTGATCAGAATCAGACCCGG
CCCACCCCTGCGGCAGTACCTGGTCAAGTTCACCCGGCTGAGCAGCAGCAGCGGCAGCTCCACCAGCAGC
CTGAACAACAAGATCATCGAGAACAACGAGAACCTGAGCCCCAACCACCATCTGCCCCTGGACAGCTGCG
TGTACGGCGTGTGCAGCGACGAGATGCTGTGCCGGGACAACCTGCCCCTGAAACAGGTGCAGGCCGGCAT
CGGCCAGCCCGAGAAGCCCATCATCGAGATCGTGTCCAATGACGAGATCCTGATCCCTAACACCACCAGC
ATGGACCTGTACGACAGCATGCAGCTGACCAGCATCCAGCCCATCCTGAACACCACCCCCAGCATCATCG
AGCCCATCAACACCACCTCCGTGTACGACATCGTGATCCTGACCAAATACGGCCACAGCAAGACCGACCA
CCGGCAGAAGATTGGCGCGCCGTCGACCTCCATCACGGCCTATAAGAGTGAGGGGGAGTCAGCGGAGTTC
TCCTTCCCACTCAACCTTGGAGAGGAAAGCCTGCAGGGAGAGTTGAGATGGAAGGCAGAGAAGGCTCCTT
CTTCCCAGTCCTGGATCACCTTCTCCCTAAAGAACCAAAAGGTGTCTGTGCAGAAGTCTACTAGCAACCC
CAAGTTCCAGCTGTCCGAAACGCTCCCACTCACCCTTCAGATACCCCAGGTCTCCCTTCAGTTTGCTGGT
TCTGGCAACCTGACCCTGACTCTGGACAGAGGGATACTGTATCAGGAAGTGAACCTGGTGGTGATGAAAG
TGACTCAGCCCGACAGCAACACTTTGACCTGTGAGGTGATGGGACCCACCTCACCCAAGATGAGACTGAT
CTTGAAGCAGGAGAATCAGGAGGCCAGGGTCTCCAGGCAGGAGAAAGTGATTCAAGTGCAGGCCCCTGAA
GCAGGGGTGTGGCAATGTCTACTGAGTGAAGGTGAAGAGGTCAAGATGGACTCCAAGATCCAGGTTTTAT
CCAAAGGGTTGAATTCCGGCAGCCTGCACCACATCCTGGACGCCCAGAAGATGCTGTGGAACCACAGGGA
CAGGAACCTGCCTCCTCTGGCCCCTCTGGGCCCCCACCACCATCACCACCATTGAGTCTAGACACGTGAT
TAATTAAGGATCCCCCGACCTCGACCTCTGGCTAATAAAGGAAATTTATTTTCATTGCAATAGTGTGTTG
GAATTTTTTGTGTCTCTCACTCGGAAGGACATATGGGAGGGCAAATCATTTGGTCGAGATCCCTCGGAGA
TCTCTAGCTAGAGGATCGATCCCCGCCCCGGACGAACTAAACCTGACTACGACATCTCTGCCCCTTCTTC
GCGGGGCAGTGCATGTAATCCCTTCAGTTGGTTGGTACAACTTGCCAACTGGGCCCTGTTCCACATGTGA
CACGGGGGGGGACCAAACACAAAGGGGTTCTCTGACTGTAGTTGACATCCTTATAAATGGATGTGCACAT
TTGCCAACACTGAGTGGCTTTCATCCTGGAGCAGACTTTGCAGTCTGTGGACTGCAACACAACATTGCCT
TTATGTGTAACTCTTGGCTGAAGCTCTTACACCAATGCTGGGGGACATGTACCTCCCAGGGGCCCAGGAA
GACTACGGGAGGCTACACCAACGTCAATCAGAGGGGCCTGTGTAGCTACCGATAAGCGGACCCTCAAGAG
GGCATTAGCAATAGTGTTTATAAGGCCCCCTTGTTAACCCTAAACGGGTAGCATATGCTTCCCGGGTAGT
AGTATATACTATCCAGACTAACCCTAATTCAATAGCATATGTTACCCAACGGGAAGCATATGCTATCGAA
TTAGGGTTAGTAAAAGGGTCCTAAGGAACAGCGATATCTCCCACCCCATGAGCTGTCACGGTTTTATTTA
CATGGGGTCAGGATTCCACGAGGGTAGTGAACCATTTTAGTCACAAGGGCAGTGGCTGAAGATCAAGGAG
CGGGCAGTGAACTCTCCTGAATCTTCGCCTGCTTCTTCATTCTCCTTCGTTTAGCTAATAGAATAACTGC
TGAGTTGTGAACAGTAAGGTGTATGTGAGGTGCTCGAAAACAAGGTTTCAGGTGACGCCCCCAGAATAAA
ATTTGGACGGGGGGTTCAGTGGTGGCATTGTGCTATGACACCAATATAACCCTCACAAACCCCTTGGGCA
ATAAATACTAGTGTAGGAATGAAACATTCTGAATATCTTTAACAATAGAAATCCATGGGGTGGGGACAAG
CCGTAAAGACTGGATGTCCATCTCACACGAATTTATGGCTATGGGCAACACATAATCCTAGTGCAATATG
ATACTGGGGTTATTAAGATGTGTCCCAGGCAGGGACCAAGACAGGTGAACCATGTTGTTACACTCTATTT
GTAACAAGGGGAAAGAGAGTGGACGCCGACAGCAGCGGACTCCACTGGTTGTCTCTAACACCCCCGAAAA
TTAAACGGGGCTCCACGCCAATGGGGCCCATAAACAAAGACAAGTGGCCACTCTTTTTTTTGAAATTGTG
GAGTGGGGGCACGCGTCAGCCCCCACACGCCGCCCTGCGGTTTTGGACTGTAAAATAAGGGTGTAATAAC
TTGGCTGATTGTAACCCCGCTAACCACTGCGGTCAAACCACTTGCCCACAAAACCACTAATGGCACCCCG
GGGAATACCTGCATAAGTAGGTGGGCGGGCCAAGATAGGGGCGCGATTGCTGCGATCTGGAGGACAAATT
ACACACACTTGCGCCTGAGCGCCAAGCACAGGGTTGTTGGTCCTCATATTCACGAGGTCGCTGAGAGCAC
GGTGGGCTAATGTTGCCATGGGTAGCATATACTACCCAAATATCTGGATAGCATATGCTATCCTAATCTA
TATCTGGGTAGCATAGGCTATCCTAATCTATATCTGGGTAGCATATGCTATCCTAATCTATATCTGGGTA
GTATATGCTATCCTAATTTATATCTGGGTAGCATAGGCTATCCTAATCTATATCTGGGTAGCATATGCTA
TCCTAATCTATATCTGGGTAGTATATGCTATCCTAATCTGTATCCGGGTAGCATATGCTATCCTAATAGA
GATTAGGGTAGTATATGCTATCCTAATTTATATCTGGGTAGCATATACTACCCAAATATCTGGATAGCAT
ATGCTATCCTAATCTATATCTGGGTAGCATATGCTATCCTAATCTATATCTGGGTAGCATAGGCTATCCT
AATCTATATCTGGGTAGCATATGCTATCCTAATCTATATCTGGGTAGTATATGCTATCCTAATTTATATC
TGGGTAGCATAGGCTATCCTAATCTATATCTGGGTAGCATATGCTATCCTAATCTATATCTGGGTAGTAT
ATGCTATCCTAATCTGTATCCGGGTAGCATATGCTATCCTCATGATAAGCTGTCAAACATGAGAATTTTC
TTGAAGACGAAAGGGCCTCGTGATACGCCTATTTTTATAGGTTAATGTCATGATAATAATGGTTTCTTAG
ACGTCAGGTGGCACTTTTCGGGGAAATGTGCGCGGAACCCCTATTTGTTTATTTTTCTAAATACATTCAA
ATATGTATCCGCTCATGAGACAATAACCCTGATAAATGCTTCAATAATATTGAAAAAGGAAGAGTATGAG
TATTCAACATTTCCGTGTCGCCCTTATTCCCTTTTTTGCGGCATTTTGCCTTCCTGTTTTTGCTCACCCA
GAAACGCTGGTGAAAGTAAAAGATGCTGAAGATCAGTTGGGTGCACGAGTGGGTTACATCGAACTGGATC
TCAACAGCGGTAAGATCCTTGAGAGTTTTCGCCCCGAAGAACGTTTTCCAATGATGAGCACTTTTAAAGT
TCTGCTATGTGGCGCGGTATTATCCCGTGTTGACGCCGGGCAAGAGCAACTCGGTCGCCGCATACACTAT
TCTCAGAATGACTTGGTTGAGTACTCACCAGTCACAGAAAAGCATCTTACGGATGGCATGACAGTAAGAG
AATTATGCAGTGCTGCCATAACCATGAGTGATAACACTGCGGCCAACTTACTTCTGACAACGATCGGAGG
ACCGAAGGAGCTAACCGCTTTTTTGCACAACATGGGGGATCATGTAACTCGCCTTGATCGTTGGGAACCG
GAGCTGAATGAAGCCATACCAAACGACGAGCGTGACACCACGATGCCTGCAGCAATGGCAACAACGTTGC
GCAAACTATTAACTGGCGAACTACTTACTCTAGCTTCCCGGCAACAATTAATAGACTGGATGGAGGCGGA
TAAAGTTGCAGGACCACTTCTGCGCTCGGCCCTTCCGGCTGGCTGGTTTATTGCTGATAAATCTGGAGCC
GGTGAGCGTGGGTCTCGCGGTATCATTGCAGCACTGGGGCCAGATGGTAAGCCCTCCCGTATCGTAGTTA
TCTACACGACGGGGAGTCAGGCAACTATGGATGAACGAAATAGACAGATCGCTGAGATAGGTGCCTCACT
GATTAAGCATTGGTAACTGTCAGACCAAGTTTACTCATATATACTTTAGATTGATTTAAAACTTCATTTT
TAATTTAAAAGGATCTAGGTGAAGATCCTTTTTGATAATCTCATGACCAAAATCCCTTAACGTGAGTTTT
CGTTCCACTGAGCGTCAGACCCCGTAGAAAAGATCAAAGGATCTTCTTGAGATCCTTTTTTTCTGCGCGT
AATCTGCTGCTTGCAAACAAAAAAACCACCGCTACCAGCGGTGGTTTGTTTGCCGGATCAAGAGCTACCA
ACTCTTTTTCCGAAGGTAACTGGCTTCAGCAGAGCGCAGATACCAAATACTGTTCTTCTAGTGTAGCCGT
AGTTAGGCCACCACTTCAAGAACTCTGTAGCACCGCCTACATACCTCGCTCTGCTAATCCTGTTACCAGT
GGCTGCTGCCAGTGGCGATAAGTCGTGTCTTACCGGGTTGGACTCAAGACGATAGTTACCGGATAAGGCG
CAGCGGTCGGGCTGAACGGGGGGTTCGTGCACACAGCCCAGCTTGGAGCGAACGACCTACACCGAACTGA
GATACCTACAGCGTGAGCTATGAGAAAGCGCCACGCTTCCCGAAGGGAGAAAGGCGGACAGGTATCCGGT
AAGCGGCAGGGTCGGAACAGGAGAGCGCACGAGGGAGCTTCCAGGGGGAAACGCCTGGTATCTTTATAGT
CCTGTCGGGTTTCGCCACCTCTGACTTGAGCGTCGATTTTTGTGATGCTCGTCAGGGGGGCGGAGCCTAT
GGAAAAACGCCAGCAACGCGGCCTTTTTACGGTTCCTGGCCTTTTGCTGGCCTTTTGCTCACATGTTCTT
TCCTGCGTTATCCCCTGATTCTGTGGATAACCGTATTACCGCCTTTGAGTGAGCTGATACCGCTCGCCGC
AGCCGAACGACCGAGCGCAGCGAGTCAGTGAGCGAGGAAGCGGAAGAGCGCCCAATACGCAAACCGCCTC
TCCCCGCGCGTTGGCCGATTCATTAATGCAGCTGGCACGACAGGTTTCCCGACTGGAAAGCGGGCAGTGA
GCGCAACGCAATTAATGTGAGTTAGCTCACTCATTAGGCACCCCAGGCTTTACACTTTATGCTTCCGGCT
CGTATGTTGTGTGGAATTGTGAGCGGATAACAATTTCACACAGGAAACAGCTATGACCATGATTACGCCA
AGCTCTAGCTAGAGGTCGACCAATTCTCATGTTTGACAGCTTATCATCGCAGATCCGGGCAACGTTGTTG
CCATTGCTGCAGGCGCAGAACTGGTAGGTATGGAAGATCTATACATTGAATCAATATTGGCAATTAGCCA
TATTAGTCATTGGTTATATAGCATAAATCAATATTGGCTATTGGCCATTGCATACGTTGTATCTATATCA
TAATATGTACATTTATATTGGCTCATGTCCAATATGACCGCCATGTT
